Addgene plasmid #229582: pAAV-CAG-(n1)StayGold(E138D)(c4)-P2A-FusionRed
Purpose: Expresses (n1)StayGold(E138D)(c4) and FusionRed in mammalian cells
Depositing lab: Kiryl Piatkevich. Depositing organization: Westlake University. Publication: Bright and stable monomeric green fluorescent protein derived from StayGold. Zhang H, Lesnov GD, Subach OM, Zhang W, Kuzmicheva TP, Vlaskina AV, Samygina VR, Chen L, Ye X, Nikolaeva AY, Gabdulkhakov A, Papadaki S, Qin W, Borshchevskiy V, Perfilov MM, Gavrikov AS, Drobizhev M, Mishin AS, Piatkevich KD, Subach FV. Nat Methods. 2024 Apr;21(4):657-665. doi: 10.1038/s41592-024-02203-y. Epub 2024 Feb 26. PubMed 38409224.
Backbone
  Vector backbone: pAAV
  Vector type: Mammalian Expression, AAV
Growth in bacteria
  Bacterial resistance: Ampicillin, 100 μg/mL
  Growth temperature: 37°C
  Growth strain: NEB Stable
  Copy number: High Copy
Gene/Insert
  Gene/Insert name: (n1)StayGold(E138D)(c4)
  Species: Synthetic
  Cloning method: Ligation Independent Cloning
Terms and licenses: Academic/Nonprofit Terms; Industry Terms: Not Available to Industry
How to cite: pAAV-CAG-(n1)StayGold(E138D)(c4)-P2A-FusionRed was a gift from Kiryl Piatkevich (Addgene plasmid # 229582 ; http://n2t.net/addgene:229582 ; RRID:Addgene_229582)
