[The description below was written by a language model from this plasmid's Addgene catalogue record and pLannotate feature annotations shown in this document.]
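Description:
pAAV-CAG-(n1)StayGold(E138D)(c4)-P2A-FusionRed is an AAV transfer plasmid of about 6.1 kb that also works as a conventional mammalian expression vector. It is maintained in bacteria through a high-copy ColE1/pUC-type origin and an ampicillin resistance gene (β-lactamase under its own promoter), and the backbone also carries an f1 phage origin. The expression cassette sits between two AAV2 inverted terminal repeats, the elements that allow the intervening DNA to be replicated and packaged into recombinant AAV particles when helper functions are supplied. Both ITRs are annotated only as fragments in the sequencing result, and the plasmid is propagated in a recombination-deficient strain, as is common for repeat-containing vectors.

Expression is driven by the CAG promoter, seen in the feature table as a CMV enhancer fragment, the chicken β-actin promoter and chimeric β-actin/β-globin intron sequences. The insert is a synthetic green fluorescent protein, StayGold carrying the E138D substitution with the n1 and c4 terminal extensions named in the construct. The annotation tool does not recognise this coding sequence; it presumably occupies the largely unannotated stretch upstream of FusionRed, where only a short spurious match to an mVenus fragment is called. According to the name, a P2A self-cleaving peptide links it to the red fluorescent protein FusionRed, so both proteins are made from a single transcript as separate polypeptides. A WPRE follows to enhance transcript stability and expression, and an SV40 polyadenylation signal terminates the transcript.

The co-expressed red protein can serve as an internal reference for expression level. This fits the use of the plasmid in characterising the brightness and photostability of StayGold-derived variants in mammalian cells, although the record states only that it expresses both proteins.
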