Features (pLannotate 1.2.2; 18 found; start..end, strand, type, name):
     30..278     +  enhancer       CMV enhancer (fragment): human cytomegalovirus immediate early enhancer
    280..558     +  promoter       chicken β-actin promoter: No description available
    559..694     +  intron         hybrid intron (fragment): hybrid between chicken β-actin (CBA) and minute virus of mice (MMV) introns (Gray et al., 2011)
    783..913     +  intron         chimeric intron (fragment): chimera between introns from chicken β-actin and rabbit β-globin
    911..973     +  CDS            HBB (fragment): HBB_LEPEU - Experimental evidence at protein level: Swiss-Prot protein existence level 1. Involved in oxygen transport from the lung to the various peripheral tissues. From Lepus europaeus (European hare).
   1000..1025    +  CDS            VN155(I152L) (fragment): improved N-terminal fragment of mVenus for use in bimolecular fluorescence complementation (BiFC) (Kodama and Hu, 2010)
   1786..2481    +  CDS            FusionRed: FusionRed is a basic (constitutively fluorescent) red fluorescent protein published in 2012, derived from Entacmaea quadricolor. It has low acid sensitivity.
   2485..2509    +  misc_feature   MCS (fragment): pBluescript multiple cloning site
   2509..3097    +  misc_feature   WPRE: woodchuck hepatitis virus posttranscriptional regulatory element
   3140..3261    -  polyA_signal   SV40 poly(A) signal: SV40 polyadenylation signal
   3284..3352    -  CDS            large T antigen (fragment): large T antigen from SV40 (simian virus 40)
   3423..3480    +  repeat_region  AAV2 ITR (fragment): inverted terminal repeat of adeno-associated virus serotype 2 inverted
   3640..4228    -  rep_origin     ori: high-copy-number ColE1/pMB1/pBR322/pUC origin of replication
   4399..5259    -  CDS            AmpR: β-lactamase; bla; confers resistance to ampicillin, carbenicillin, and related antibiotics
   5260..5364    -  promoter       AmpR promoter: bla
   5417..5845    -  rep_origin     f1 ori (sequence partly withheld): f1 bacteriophage origin of replication; arrow indicates direction of (+) strand synthesis
   5850..5919    -  CDS            lacZα (fragment): LacZα fragment of β-galactosidase; lacZ fragment
   5914..6046    -  repeat_region  AAV2 ITR (fragment): inverted terminal repeat of adeno-associated virus serotype 2 inverted
>Addgene plasmid #229582 | pAAV-CAG-(n1)StayGold(E138D)(c4)-P2A-FusionRed | addgene full sequence | sequence record 478968 | Addgene NGS Result
ATCTACGTAGCCATGCTCTAGGAAGAGTACCATTGACGTCAATAATGACGTATGTTCCCATAGTAACGCC
AATAGGGACTTTCCATTGACGTCAATGGGTGGAGTATTTACGGTAAACTGCCCACTTGGCAGTACATCAA
GTGTATCATATGCCAAGTACGCCCCCTATTGACGTCAATGACGGTAAATGGCCCGCCTGGCATTATGCCC
AGTACATGACCTTATGGGACTTTCCTACTTGGCAGTACATCTACGTATTAGTCATCGCTATTACCATGGT
CGAGGTGAGCCCCACGTTCTGCTTCACTCTCCCCATCTCCCCCCCCTCCCCACCCCCAATTTTGTATTTA
TTTATTTTTTAATTATTTTGTGCAGCGATGGGGGCGGGGGGGGGGGGGGGGCGGCGCCCGGGGGGGGGGG
GGGGGGGGGGGGGGGGGGGGGGGGGCGAGGCGGAGAGGTGCGGCGGCAGCCAATCAGAGCGGCGCGCTCC
GAAAGTTTCCTTTTATGGCGAGGCGGCGGCGGCGGCGGCCCTATAAAAAGCGAAGCGCGCGGCGGGCGGG
AGTCGCTGCGCGCTGCCTTCGCCCCGTGCCCCGCTCCGCCGCCGCCTCGCGCCGCCCGCCCCGGCTCTGA
CTGACCGCGTTACTCCCACAGGTGAGCGGGCGGGACGGCCCTTCTCCTCCGGGCTGTAATTAGCGCTTGG
TTTAATGACGGCTTGTTTCTTTTCTGTGGCTGCGTGAAAGCCTTGAGGGGCTCCGGGAGGGCCCTTTGTG
CGGGGGGAGCGGCTCGGGGCTGTCCGCGGGGGGACGGCTGCCTTCGGGGGGGACGGGGCAGGGCGGGGTT
CGGCTTCTGGCGTGTGACCGGCGGCTCTAGAGCCTCTGCTAACCATGTTCATGCCTTCTTCTTTTTCCTA
CAGCTCCTGGGCAACGTGCTGGTTATTGTGCTGTCTCATCATTTTGGCAAAGAATTGGATCCGGTACCGC
CACCATGGCTAGTACAGGGGAGGAGCTGTTCACCGGGGTGGTGCCATTTAAATTTCAACTTAAAGGAACC
ATCAATGGCAAATCGTTTACCGTTGAAGGCGAAGGTGAAGGAAATTCACATGAAGGTTCTCATAAAGGAA
AATATGTTTGTACAAGTGGAAAACTACCGATGTCATGGGCAGCACTTGGAACATCCTTTGGTTATGGAAT
GAAATATTATACCAAATATCCTAGTGGACTGAAGAACTGGTTTCATGAAGTAATGCCTGAAGGCTTTACC
TACGATCGTCATATTCAATATAAAGGCGATGGGAGTATCCATGCAAAACACCAACACTTTATGAAAAATG
GGACTTATCACAACATTGTTGAATTTACTGGTCAGGATTTTAAAGAAAATAGTCCAGTCTTAACTGGAGA
TATGAATGTCTCATTACCGAATGACGTTCAACATATACCCAGAGATGATGGAGTAGAATGCCCAGTGACC
TTGCTTTATCCTTTATTATCGGATAAATCAAAATGCGTTGAGGCTCACCAAAATACAATCTGCAAGCCTC
TTCATAATCAACCAGCACCTGATGTCCCATATCACTGGATTCGTAAACAATACACACAAAGCAAAGATGA
TACCGAGGAACGTGATCATATTTGTCAATCAGAGACTCTCGAAGCACACTTACCATGGCACGAGCCTTCT
GCTTCTGCCGTGCGACCGGTTCACGTGGGAAGTGGGGCTACAAACTTCTCACTGCTGAAACAGGCCGGGG
ATGTGGAGGAAAACCCAGGACCACACGTGACTAGTATGGTGAGCGAGCTGATTAAGGAGAACATGCCCAT
GAAGCTGTACATGGAGGGCACCGTGAACAACCACCACTTCAAGTGCACATCCGAGGGCGAAGGCAAGCCC
TACGAGGGCACCCAGACCATGAGAATCAAGGTCGTCGAGGGCGGCCCTCTCCCCTTCGCCTTCGACATCC
TGGCTACCAGCTTCATGTACGGCAGCAGAACCTTCATCAAGCACCCTCCGGGCATCCCCGACTTCTTTAA
GCAGTCCTTCCCTGAGGGCTTCACATGGGAGAGAGTCACCACATACGAAGACGGGGGCGTGCTGACCGCT
ACCCAGGACACCAGCCTCCAGGACGGCTGCCTCATCTACAACGTCAAGGTTAGAGGGGTGAACTTCCCAG
CCAACGGCCCTGTGATGCAGAAGAAAACACTCGGCTGGGAGGCCTCCACCGAGACGATGTACCCTGCTGA
CGGAGGACTGGAAGGCGCATGTGACATGGCTCTGAAGCTCGTGGGAGGAGGACACCTGATCTGCAACCTT
GAGACAACATACAGATCCAAGAAACCCGCTACGAACCTCAAGATGCCCGGCGTCTACAACGTGGACCACA
GACTGGAAAGAATCAAGGAGGCCGACGATGAGACATACGTCGAGCAGCACGAGGTGGCTGTGGCCAGATA
CTCTACTGGTGGCGCTGGTGATGGAGGTAAATAAGAATTCGATATCAAGCTTATCGATAATCAACCTCTG
GATTACAAAATTTGTGAAAGATTGACTGGTATTCTTAACTATGTTGCTCCTTTTACGCTATGTGGATACG
CTGCTTTAATGCCTTTGTATCATGCTATTGCTTCCCGTATGGCTTTCATTTTCTCCTCCTTGTATAAATC
CTGGTTGCTGTCTCTTTATGAGGAGTTGTGGCCCGTTGTCAGGCAACGTGGCGTGGTGTGCACTGTGTTT
GCTGACGCAACCCCCACTGGTTGGGGCATTGCCACCACCTGTCAGCTCCTTTCCGGGACTTTCGCTTTCC
CCCTCCCTATTGCCACGGCGGAACTCATCGCCGCCTGCCTTGCCCGCTGCTGGACAGGGGCTCGGCTGTT
GGGCACTGACAATTCCGTGGTGTTGTCGGGGAAATCATCGTCCTTTCCTTGGCTGCTCGCCTGTGTTGCC
ACCTGGATTCTGCGCGGGACGTCCTTCTGCTACGTCCCTTCGGCCCTCAATCCAGCGGACCTTCCTTCCC
GCGGCCTGCTGCCGGCTCTGCGGCCTCTTCCGCGTCTTCGCCTTCGCCCTCAGACGAGTCGGATCTCCCT
TTGGGCCGCCTCCCCGCATCGATACCGTCGACCCGGGCGGCCGCTTCGAGCAGACATGATAAGATACATT
GATGAGTTTGGACAAACCACAACTAGAATGCAGTGAAAAAAATGCTTTATTTGTGAAATTTGTGATGCTA
TTGCTTTATTTGTAACCATTATAAGCTGCAATAAACAAGTTAACAACAACAATTGCATTCATTTTATGTT
TCAGGTTCAGGGGGAGATGTGGGAGGTTTTTTAAAGCAAGTAAAACCTCTACAAATGTGGTAAAATCGAT
AAGGATCTTCCTAGAGCATGGCTACGTAGATAAGTAGCATGGCGGGTTAATCATTAACTACAAGGAACCC
CTAGTGATGGAGTTGGCCACTCCCTCTCTGCGCGCTCGCTCGCTCACTGACTCGCTGCGCTCGGTCGTTC
GGCTGCGGCGAGCGGTATCAGCTCACTCAAAGGCGGTAATACGGTTATCCACAGAATCAGGGGATAACGC
AGGAAAGAACATGTGAGCAAAAGGCCAGCAAAAGGCCAGGAACCGTAAAAAGGCCGCGTTGCTGGCGTTT
TTCCATAGGCTCCGCCCCCCTGACGAGCATCACAAAAATCGACGCTCAAGTCAGAGGTGGCGAAACCCGA
CAGGACTATAAAGATACCAGGCGTTTCCCCCTGGAAGCTCCCTCGTGCGCTCTCCTGTTCCGACCCTGCC
GCTTACCGGATACCTGTCCGCCTTTCTCCCTTCGGGAAGCGTGGCGCTTTCTCATAGCTCACGCTGTAGG
TATCTCAGTTCGGTGTAGGTCGTTCGCTCCAAGCTGGGCTGTGTGCACGAACCCCCCGTTCAGCCCGACC
GCTGCGCCTTATCCGGTAACTATCGTCTTGAGTCCAACCCGGTAAGACACGACTTATCGCCACTGGCAGC
AGCCACTGGTAACAGGATTAGCAGAGCGAGGTATGTAGGCGGTGCTACAGAGTTCTTGAAGTGGTGGCCT
AACTACGGCTACACTAGAAGAACAGTATTTGGTATCTGCGCTCTGCTGAAGCCAGTTACCTTCGGAAAAA
GAGTTGGTAGCTCTTGATCCGGCAAACAAACCACCGCTGGTAGCGGTGGTTTTTTTGTTTGCAAGCAGCA
GATTACGCGCAGAAAAAAAGGATCTCAAGAAGATCCTTTGATCTTTTCTACGGGGTCTGACGCTCAGTGG
AACGAAAACTCACGTTAAGGGATTTTGGTCATGAGATTATCAAAAAGGATCTTCACCTAGATCCTTTTAA
ATTAAAAATGAAGTTTTAAATCAATCTAAAGTATATATGAGTAAACTTGGTCTGACAGTTACCAATGCTT
AATCAGTGAGGCACCTATCTCAGCGATCTGTCTATTTCGTTCATCCATAGTTGCCTGACTCCCCGTCGTG
TAGATAACTACGATACGGGAGGGCTTACCATCTGGCCCCAGTGCTGCAATGATACCGCGAGACCCACGCT
CACCGGCTCCAGATTTATCAGCAATAAACCAGCCAGCCGGAAGGGCCGAGCGCAGAAGTGGTCCTGCAAC
TTTATCCGCCTCCATCCAGTCTATTAATTGTTGCCGGGAAGCTAGAGTAAGTAGTTCGCCAGTTAATAGT
TTGCGCAACGTTGTTGCCATTGCTACAGGCATCGTGGTGTCACGCTCGTCGTTTGGTATGGCTTCATTCA
GCTCCGGTTCCCAACGATCAAGGCGAGTTACATGATCCCCCATGTTGTGCAAAAAAGCGGTTAGCTCCTT
CGGTCCTCCGATCGTTGTCAGAAGTAAGTTGGCCGCAGTGTTATCACTCATGGTTATGGCAGCACTGCAT
AATTCTCTTACTGTCATGCCATCCGTAAGATGCTTTTCTGTGACTGGTGAGTACTCAACCAAGTCATTCT
GAGAATAGTGTATGCGGCGACCGAGTTGCTCTTGCCCGGCGTCAATACGGGATAATACCGCGCCACATAG
CAGAACTTTAAAAGTGCTCATCATTGGAAAACGTTCTTCGGGGCGAAAACTCTCAAGGATCTTACCGCTG
TTGAGATCCAGTTCGATGTAACCCACTCGTGCACCCAACTGATCTTCAGCATCTTTTACTTTCACCAGCG
TTTCTGGGTGAGCAAAAACAGGAAGGCAAAATGCCGCAAAAAAGGGAATAAGGGCGACACGGAAATGTTG
AATACTCATACTCTTCCTTTTTCAATATTATTGAAGCATTTATCAGGGTTATTGTCTCATGAGCGGATAC
ATATTTGAATGTATTTAGAAAAATAAACAAATAGGGGTTCCGCGCACATTTCCCCGAAAAGTGCCACCTA
AATTGTAAGCGTTAATATTTTGTTAAAATTCGCGTTAAATTTTTGTTAAATCAGCTCATTTTTTAACCAA
TAGGCCGAAATCGGCAAAATCCCTTATAAATCAAAAGAATAGACCGAGATAGGGT
[37 nt withheld, positions 5516-5552]
AAAGAACGTGGACTCCAACGTCAAAGG
[49 nt withheld, positions 5580-5628]
T
[91 nt withheld, positions 5630-5720]
G
[124 nt withheld, positions 5722-5845]
CCCATTCGCCATTCAGGCTGCGCAACTGTTGGGAAGGGCGATCGGTGCGGGCCTCTTCGCTATTACGCCA
GCTGCGCGCTCGCTCGCTCACTGAGGCCGCCCGGGCAAAGCCCGGGCGTCGGGCGACCTTTGGTCGCCCG
GCCTCAGTGAGCGAGCGAGCGCGCAGAGAGGGAGTGGCCAACTCCATCACTAGGGGTTCCTTGTAGTTAA
TGATTAACCCGCCATGCTACTT
